Addgene plasmid #152206: pGBW-m4133767
Purpose: Mammalian expression plasmid for SARS-CoV-2 nsp11
Depositing lab: Ginkgo Bioworks & Benjie Chen. Depositing organization: Ginkgo Bioworks.
Backbone
  Vector backbone: pTwist_CMV_Puro_6
  Backbone size w/o insert (bp): 6080
  Vector type: Mammalian Expression
  Selectable markers: Puromycin
Growth in bacteria
  Bacterial resistance: Ampicillin, 100 μg/mL
  Growth temperature: 37°C
  Growth strain: DH5alpha
  Copy number: High Copy
Gene/Insert
  Gene/Insert name: SARS-CoV-2 nsp11
  Species: Severe acute respiratory syndrome coronavirus 2
  Insert size (bp): 38
  Mutation: wt
  Entrez Gene: ORF1ab (a.k.a. GU280_gp01)
  Promoter: CMV
  Tag / fusion protein: Cleavable TEV;TapTag (C terminal on backbone)
  Cloning method: Unknown
Resource information
  A portion of this plasmid was derived from a plasmid made by: GinkgoBioworks
Depositor comments: NCBI reference sequence: YP_009725312.1
How to cite: pGBW-m4133767 was a gift from Ginkgo Bioworks & Benjie Chen (Addgene plasmid # 152206 ; http://n2t.net/addgene:152206 ; RRID:Addgene_152206)
