[The description below was written by a language model from this plasmid's Addgene catalogue record and pLannotate feature annotations shown in this document.]
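Description:
pGBW-m4133767 is a mammalian expression plasmid built on the pTwist_CMV_Puro_6 backbone to express wild-type SARS-CoV-2 nsp11, the very short peptide encoded within ORF1ab (the insert is recorded as only 38 bp). It is propagated in E. coli as a high-copy plasmid through a ColE1/pUC-type origin and selected with ampicillin via an intact AmpR (β-lactamase) gene. For selection in mammalian cells it carries a separate cassette in which the human ubiquitin C promoter drives puromycin N-acetyltransferase, followed by a synthetic poly(A) signal.

Expression of the insert is driven by the CMV immediate early enhancer and promoter, annotated near the end of the circular sequence, so that transcription runs across the numbering origin into the coding region. The nsp11 insert itself is too small to have been picked up by the automated annotation, but the features just downstream match the catalogued C-terminal tag, a TEV-cleavable "TapTag". A fragment resembling myosin light chain kinase 2 most likely represents a calmodulin-binding peptide. A fragment of Staphylococcus aureus protein A supplies immunoglobulin-binding domains. These are the usual components of a tandem affinity purification tag, although the TEV site is not annotated separately. An SV40 polyadenylation region lies after the tag, annotated on the opposite strand. The expression units are flanked by β-globin insulator elements and by T7 and rrnG transcription terminators, which help isolate them from neighbouring transcription.

The design suits transient or puromycin-selected expression of tagged nsp11 in mammalian cells. The tag would permit affinity capture and TEV release of the viral peptide with any associated host proteins, though the record states only that the plasmid is for mammalian expression.
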