Features (pLannotate 1.2.2; 20 found; start..end, strand, type, name):
    101..178     +  CDS            MYLK2 (fragment): MYLK2_HUMAN - Experimental evidence at protein level: Swiss-Prot protein existence level 1. Implicated in the level of global muscle contraction and cardiac function. Phosphorylates a specific serine in the N-terminus of a myosin light chain. From Homo sapiens (Human).
    260..610     +  CDS            spa (fragment): SPA_STAAU - Experimental evidence at protein level: Swiss-Prot protein existence level 1. Plays a role in the inhibition of the host innate and adaptive immune responses. Possesses five immunoglobulin-binding domains that capture both the fragment crystallizable region (Fc region) and the Fab region (part of Ig that identifies antigen) of immunoglobulins (By similarity). In turn, Staphylococcus aureus is protected from phagocytic killing via inhibition of Ig Fc region. In addition, the host elicited B-cell response is prevented due to a decrease of antibody-secreting cell proliferation that en
    675..796     -  polyA_signal   SV40 poly(A) signal: SV40 polyadenylation signal
    819..888     -  CDS            large T antigen (fragment): large T antigen from SV40 (simian virus 40)
    911..957     +  terminator     T7 terminator: transcription terminator for bacteriophage T7 RNA polymerase
    987..1123    +  terminator     rrnG terminator: transcription terminator from the E. coli ribosomal RNA rrnG operon (Albrechtsen et al., 1991)
   1168..1239    +  misc_feature   3' β-globin insulator: insulator downstream of the human β-globin locus (Farrell et al., 2002)
   1465..2053    -  rep_origin     ori: high-copy-number ColE1/pMB1/pBR322/pUC origin of replication
   2225..2289    -  CDS            bla(M) (fragment): β-lactamase lacking the signal sequence; bla(M); allows cytosolic expression of β-lactamase
   2553..3762    +  promoter       UbC promoter: human ubiquitin C promoter
   3766..4363    +  CDS            PuroR (fragment): puromycin N-acetyltransferase; pac from Streptomyces; confers resistance to puromycin
   4392..4440    +  polyA_signal   poly(A) signal: synthetic polyadenylation signal
   4706..5566    +  CDS            AmpR: β-lactamase; bla; confers resistance to ampicillin, carbenicillin, and related antibiotics
   5579..5715    +  terminator     rrnG terminator: transcription terminator from the E. coli ribosomal RNA rrnG operon (Albrechtsen et al., 1991)
   5860..5931    +  misc_feature   5' β-globin insulator: insulator upstream of the human β-globin locus (Farrell et al., 2002)
   5936..5982    -  terminator     T7 terminator: transcription terminator for bacteriophage T7 RNA polymerase
   6000..6048    -  polyA_signal   poly(A) signal: synthetic polyadenylation signal
   6129..6432    +  enhancer       CMV enhancer: human cytomegalovirus immediate early enhancer
   6505..6522    -  promoter       CMV promoter (fragment): human cytomegalovirus (CMV) immediate early promoter
   6585..6636    +  promoter       CMVd2 promoter: truncated human cytomegalovirus (CMV) immediate early promoter that yields moderately reduced expression relative to the full-length promoter
>Addgene plasmid #152206 | pGBW-m4133767 | depositor full sequence | sequence record 295218 | Full Sequence
CACCATGAGTGCCGATGCTCAGTCCTTTCTCAACGGTTTCGCAGTGGAAAACCTTTACTTTCAGTCGGGA
CGGCGAATCCCGGGGCTGATAAATCCCTGGAAAAGGAGATGGAAGAAGAACTTTATTGCAGTGTCTGCGG
CTAACCGGTTCAAAAAGATCAGTTCAAGCGGCGCCCTAGATTACGACATTCCTACGACCGCCTCCGAGAA
TCTCTATTTCCAGGGTGAATTTGGCTTGGCACAACATGACGAGGCCGTCGATAACAAGTTTAATAAAGAA
CAGCAGAACGCTTTCTATGAGATCCTTCACTTACCAAATCTGAACGAAGAGCAACGCAACGCTTTCATTC
AGAGCCTGAAAGACGATCCCTCGCAGTCTGCAAATCTCCTGGCCGAAGCCAAGAAGCTGAATGACGCACA
GGCTCCAAAAGTTGATAACAAGTTTAACAAGGAGCAGCAGAATGCTTTCTACGAGATATTGCACCTTCCT
AATCTGAATGAGGAACAAAGAAATGCATTTATCCAGTCCCTAAAAGACGATCCATCACAGAGTGCCAACC
TGCTTGCGGAAGCCAAAAAGCTCAATGATGCCCAGGCCCCGAAAGTAGACGCGAACCATCAATAAGCTAG
CTTGACTGACTGAGATACAGCGTACCTTCAGCTCACAGACATGATAAGATACATTGATGAGTTTGGACAA
ACCACAACTAGAATGCAGTGAAAAAAATGCTTTATTTGTGAAATTTGTGATGCTATTGCTTTATTTGTAA
CCATTATAAGCTGCAATAAACAAGTTAACAACAACAATTGCATTCATTTTATGTTTCAGGTTCAGGGGGA
GGTGTGGGAGGTTTTTTAAAGCAAGTAAAACCTCTACAAATGTGGTATTGGCCCATCTCTATCGGTATCG
TAGCATAACCCCTTGGGGCCTCTAAACGGGTCTTGAGGGGTTTTTTGTGCCCCTCGGGCCGGATTGCTAT
CTACCGGCATTGGCGCAGAAAAAAATGCCTGATGCGACGCTGCGCGTCTTATACTCCCACATATGCCAGA
TTCAGCAACGGATACGGCTTCCCCAACTTGCCCACTTCCATACGTGTCCTCCTTACCAGAAATTTATCCT
TAAGGTCGTCAGCTATCCTGCAGGCGATCTCTCGATTTCGATCAAGACATTCCTTTAATGGTCTTTTCTG
GACACCACTAGGGGTCAGAAGTAGTTCATCAAACTTTCTTCCCTCCCTAATCTCATTGGTTACCTTGGGC
TATCGAAACTTAATTAACCAGTCAAGTCAGCTACTTGGCGAGATCGACTTGTCTGGGTTTCGACTACGCT
CAGAATTGCGTCAGTCAAGTTCGATCTGGTCCTTGCTATTGCACCCGTTCTCCGATTACGAGTTTCATTT
AAATCATGTGAGCAAAAGGCCAGCAAAAGGCCAGGAACCGTAAAAAGGCCGCGTTGCTGGCGTTTTTCCA
TAGGCTCCGCCCCCCTGACGAGCATCACAAAAATCGACGCTCAAGTCAGAGGTGGCGAAACCCGACAGGA
CTATAAAGATACCAGGCGTTTCCCCCTGGAAGCTCCCTCGTGCGCTCTCCTGTTCCGACCCTGCCGCTTA
CCGGATACCTGTCCGCCTTTCTCCCTTCGGGAAGCGTGGCGCTTTCTCATAGCTCACGCTGTAGGTATCT
CAGTTCGGTGTAGGTCGTTCGCTCCAAGCTGGGCTGTGTGCACGAACCCCCCGTTCAGCCCGACCGCTGC
GCCTTATCCGGTAACTATCGTCTTGAGTCCAACCCGGTAAGACACGACTTATCGCCACTGGCAGCAGCCA
CTGGTAACAGGATTAGCAGAGCGAGGTATGTAGGCGGTGCTACAGAGTTCTTGAAGTGGTGGCCTAACTA
CGGCTACACTAGAAGAACAGTATTTGGTATCTGCGCTCTGCTGAAGCCAGTTACCTTCGGAAAAAGAGTT
GGTAGCTCTTGATCCGGCAAACAAACCACCGCTGGTAGCGGTGGTTTTTTTGTTTGCAAGCAGCAGATTA
CGCGCAGAAAAAAAGGATCTCAAGAAGATCCTTTGATCTTTTCTACGGGGTCTGACGCTCAGTGGAACGA
AAACTCACGTTAAGGGATTTTGGTCATGAGATTATCAAAAAGGATCTTCACCTAGATCCTTTTAAATTAA
AAATGAAGTTTTAAATCAATCTAAAGTATATATGAGTAAACTTGGTCTGACAGTTACCAATGCTTAATCA
GTGAGGCACCTATCTCAGCGATCTGTCTATTTCGTTCATCCATAGTTGCATTTAAATTTCCGAACTCTCC
AAGGCCCTCGTCGGAAAATCTTCAAACCTTTCGTCCGATCCATCTTGCAGGCTACCTCTCGAACGAACTA
TCGCAAGTCTCTTGGCCGGCCTTGCGCCTTGGCTATTGCTTGGCAGCGCCTATCGCCAGGTATTACTCCA
ATCCCGAATATCCGAGATCGGGATCACCCGAGAGAAGTTCAACCTACATCCTCAATCCCGATCTATCCGA
GATCCGAGGAATATCGAAATCGGGGCGCGCCTGGCCTCCGCGCCGGGTTTTGGCGCCTCCCGCGGGCGCC
CCCCTCGTCACGGCGAGCGCTGCCACGTCAGACGAAGGGCGCAGGAGCGTCCTGATCCTTCCGCCCGGAC
GCTCAGGACAGCGGCCCGCTGCTCATAAGACTCGGCCTTAGAACCCCAGTATCAGCAGAAGGACATTTTA
GGACGGGACTTGGGTGACTCTAGGGCACTGGTTTTCTTTCCAGAGAGCGGAACAGGCGAGGAAAAGTAGT
CCCTTCTCGGCGATTCTGCGGAGGGATCTCCGTGGGGCGGTGAACGCCGATGATTATATAAGGACGCGCC
GGGTGTGGCACAGCTAGTTCCGTCGCAGCCGGGATTTGGGTCGCGGTTCTTGTTTGTGGATCGCTGTGAT
CGTCACTTGGTGAGTAGCGGGCTGCTGGGCTGGCCGGGGCTTTCGTGGCCGCCGGGCCGCTCGGTGGGAC
GGAAGCGTGTGGAGAGACCGCCAAGGGCTGTAGTCTGGGTCCGCGAGCAAGGTTGCCCTGAACTGGGGGT
TGGGGGGAGCGCAGCAAAATGGCGGCTGTTCCCGAGTCTTGAATGGAAGACGCTTGTGAGGCGGGCTGTG
AGGTCGTTGAAACAAGGTGGGGGGCATGGTGGGCGGCAAGAACCCAAGGTCTTGAGCCCTTCGCTAATGC
GGGAAAGCTCTTATTCGGGTGAGATGGGCTGGGCACCATCTGGGGACCCTGACGTGAAGTTTGTCACTGA
CTGGAGAACTCGGTTTGTCGTCTGTTGCGGGGGCGGCAGTTATGGCGGTGCCGTTGGGCAGTGCACCCGT
ACCTTTGGGAGCGCGCGCCCTCGTCGTGTCGTGACGTCACCCGTTCTGTTGGCTTATAATGCAGGGTGGG
GCCACCTGCCGGTAGGTGTGCGGTAGGCTTTTCTCCGTCGCAGGACGCAGGGTTCGGGCCTAGGGTAGGC
TCTCCTGAATCGACAGGCGCCGGACCTCTGGTGAGGGGAGGGATAAGTGAGGCGTCAGTTTCTTTGGTCG
GTTTTATGTACCTATCTTCTTAAGTAGCTGAAGCTCCGGTTTTGAACTATGCGCTCGGGGTTGGCGAGTG
TGTTTTGTGAAGTTTTTTAGGCACCTTTTGAAATGTAATCATTTGGGTCAATATGTAATTTTCAGTGTTA
GACTTGTAAATTGTCCGCTAAATTCTGGCCGTTTTTGGCTTTTTTGTTAGACAACATGACCGAGTACAAG
CCCACGGTGCGCCTCGCCACCCGCGACGACGTCCCCAGGGCCGTACGCACCCTCGCCGCCGCGTTCGCCG
ACTACCCCGCCACGCGCCACACCGTCGATCCGGACCGCCACATCGAGCGGGTCACCGAGCTGCAAGAACT
CTTCCTCACGCGCGTCGGGCTCGACATCGGCAAGGTGTGGGTCGCGGACGACGGCGCCGCGGTGGCGGTC
TGGACCACGCCGGAGAGCGTCGAAGCGGGGGCGGTGTTCGCCGAGATCGGCCCGCGCATGGCCGAGTTGA
GCGGTTCCCGGCTGGCCGCGCAGCAACAGATGGAGGGCCTCCTGGCGCCGCACCGGCCCAAGGAGCCCGC
GTGGTTCCTGGCCACCGTCGGCGTCTCGCCCGACCACCAGGGCAAGGGTCTGGGCAGCGCCGTCGTGCTC
CCCGGAGTGGAGGCCGCCGAGCGCGCCGGGGTGCCCGCCTTCCTGGAGACCTCCGCGCCCCGCAACCTCC
CCTTCTACGAGCGGCTCGGCTTCACCGTCACCGCCGACGTCGAGGTGCCCGAAGGACCGCGCACCTGGTG
CATGACCCGCAAGCCCGGTGCCTAGGCTAGTATGTAAGCCTAGTCTTAGATAATAAAATCGCTATCCATC
GAAGATGGATGTGTGTTGGTTTTTTGTGTGTGTAACGCTAGGCGCGCCTGGTGTACCGAGAACGATCCTC
TCAGTGCGAGTCTCGACGATCCATATCGTTGCTTGGCAGTCAGCCAGTCGGAATCCAGCTTGGGACCCAG
GAAGTCCAATCGTCAGATATTGTACTCAAGCCTGGTCACGGCAGCGTACCGATCTGTTTAAACCTAGATA
TTGATAGTCTGATCGGTCAACGTATAATCGAGTCCTAGCTTTTGCAAACATCTATCAAGAGACAGGATCA
GCAGGAGGCTTTCGCATGAGTATTCAACATTTCCGTGTCGCCCTTATTCCCTTTTTTGCGGCATTTTGCC
TTCCTGTTTTTGCTCACCCAGAAACGCTGGTGAAAGTAAAAGATGCTGAAGATCAGTTGGGTGCGCGAGT
GGGTTACATCGAACTGGATCTCAACAGCGGTAAGATCCTTGAGAGTTTTCGCCCCGAAGAACGCTTTCCA
ATGATGAGCACTTTTAAAGTTCTGCTATGTGGCGCGGTATTATCCCGTATTGACGCCGGGCAAGAGCAAC
TCGGTCGCCGCATACACTATTCTCAGAATGACTTGGTTGAGTATTCACCAGTCACAGAAAAGCATCTTAC
GGATGGCATGACAGTAAGAGAATTATGCAGTGCTGCCATAACCATGAGTGATAACACTGCGGCCAACTTA
CTTCTGACAACGATTGGAGGACCGAAGGAGCTAACCGCTTTTTTGCACAACATGGGGGATCATGTAACTC
GCCTTGATCGTTGGGAACCGGAGCTGAATGAAGCCATACCAAACGACGAGCGTGACACCACGATGCCTGT
AGCAATGGCAACAACCTTGCGTAAACTATTAACTGGCGAACTACTTACTCTAGCTTCCCGGCAACAGTTG
ATAGACTGGATGGAGGCGGATAAAGTTGCAGGACCACTTCTGCGCTCGGCCCTTCCGGCTGGCTGGTTTA
TTGCTGATAAATCTGGAGCCGGTGAGCGTGGGTCTCGCGGTATCATTGCAGCACTGGGGCCAGATGGTAA
GCCCTCCCGTATCGTAGTTATCTACACGACGGGGAGTCAGGCAACTATGGATGAACGAAATAGACAGATC
GCTGAGATAGGTGCCTCACTGATTAAGCATTGGTAACCGATTCTAGGTGCATTGGCGCAGAAAAAAATGC
CTGATGCGACGCTGCGCGTCTTATACTCCCACATATGCCAGATTCAGCAACGGATACGGCTTCCCCAACT
TGCCCACTTCCATACGTGTCCTCCTTACCAGAAATTTATCCTTAAGATCGTTTAAACTCGACTCTGGCTC
TATCGAATCTCCGTCGTTTCGAGCTTACGCGAACAGCCGTGGCGCTCATTTGCTCGTCGGGCATCGAATC
TCGTCAGCTATCGTCAGCTTACCTTTTTGGCAGCGATCGCGGCTCCCGACATCTTGGACCATTAGCTCCA
CAGGTATCTTCTTCCCTCTAGTGGTCATAACAGCAGCTTCAGCTACCTCTCAATTCAAAAAACCCCTCAA
GACCCGTTTAGAGGCCCCAAGGGGTTATGCTATCAATCGTTGCGTTACACACACAAAAAACCAACACACA
TCCATCTTCGATGGATAGCGATTTTATTATCTAACTGCTGATCGAGTGTAGCCAGATCTAGTAATCAATT
ACGGGGTCATTAGTTCATAGCCCATATATGGAGTTCCGCGTTACATAACTTACGGTAAATGGCCCGCCTG
GCTGACCGCCCAACGACCCCCGCCCATTGACGTCAATAATGACGTATGTTCCCATAGTAACGCCAATAGG
GACTTTCCATTGACGTCAATGGGTGGAGTATTTACGGTAAACTGCCCACTTGGCAGTACATCAAGTGTAT
CATATGCCAAGTACGCCCCCTATTGACGTCAATGACGGTAAATGGCCCGCCTGGCATTATGCCCAGTACA
TGACCTTATGGGACTTTCCTACTTGGCAGTACATCTACGTATTAGTCATCGCTATTACCATGCTGATGCG
GTTTTGGCAGTACATCAATGGGCGTGGATAGCGGTTTGACTCACGGGGATTTCCAAGTCTCCACCCCATT
GACGTCAATGGGAGTTTGTTTTGGCACCAAAATCAACGGGACTTTCCAAAATGTCGTAACAACTCCGCCC
CATTGACGCAAATGGGCGGTAGGCGTGTACGGTGGGAGGTCTATATAAGCAGAGCTGGTTTAGTGAACCG
TCAGATCAGATCTTTGTCGATCCTACCATCCACTCGACACACCCGCCAGCGGCCGC
